>Addgene plasmid #81645 | pDONR223_SPOP_p.E47A | addgene full sequence | sequence record 166348 | Addgene NGS Result
ACTGAGCGTCAGACCCCGTAGAAAAGATCAAAGGATCTTCTTGAGATCCTTTTTTTCTGCGCGTAATCTG
CTGCTTGCAAACAAAAAAACCACCGCTACCAGCGGTGGTTTGTTTGCCGGATCAAGAGCTACCAACTCTT
TTTCCGAAGGTAACTGGCTTCAGCAGAGCGCAGATACCAAATACTGTTCTTCTAGTGTAGCCGTAGTTAG
GCCACCACTTCAAGAACTCTGTAGCACCGCCTACATACCTCGCTCTGCTAATCCTGTTACCAGTGGCTGC
TGCCAGTGGCGATAAGTCGTGTCTTACCGGGTTGGACTCAAGACGATAGTTACCGGATAAGGCGCAGCGG
TCGGGCTGAACGGGGGGTTCGTGCACACAGCCCAGCTTGGAGCGAACGACCTACACCGAACTGAGATACC
TACAGCGTGAGCTATGAGAAAGCGCCACGCTTCCCGAAGGGAGAAAGGCGGACAGGTATCCGGTAAGCGG
CAGGGTCGGAACAGGAGAGCGCACGAGGGAGCTTCCAGGGGGAAACGCCTGGTATCTTTATAGTCCTGTC
GGGTTTCGCCACCTCTGACTTGAGCGTCGATTTTTGTGATGCTCGTCAGGGGGGCGGAGCCTATGGAAAA
ACGCCAGCAACGCGGCCTTTTTACGGTTCCTGGCCTTTTGCTGGCCTTTTGCTCACATGTTCTTTCCTGC
GTTATCCCCTGATTCTGTGGATAACCGTATTACCGCCTTTGAGTGAGCTGATACCGCTCGCCGCAGCCGA
ACGACCGAGCGCAGCGAGTCAGTGAGCGAGGAAGCGGAAGAGCGCCCAATACGCAAACCGCCTCTCCCCG
CGCGTTGGCCGATTCATTAATGCAGCTGGCACGACAGGTTTCCCGACTGGAAAGCGGGCAGTGAGCGCAA
CGCAATTAATACGCGTACCGCTAGCCAGGAAGAGTTTGTAGAAACGCAAAAAGGCCATCCGTCAGGATGG
CCTTCTGCTTAGTTTGATGCCTGGCAGTTTATGGCGGGCGTCCTGCCCGCCACCCTCCGGGCCGTTGCTT
CACAACGTTCAAATCCGCTCCCGGCGGATTTGTCCTACTCAGGAGAGCGTTCACCGACAAACAACAGATA
AAACGAAAGGCCCAGTCTTCCGACTGAGCCTTTCGTTTTATTTGATGCCTGGCAGTTCCCTACTCTCGCG
TTAACGCTAGCATGGATGTTTTCCCAGTCACGACGTTGTAAAACGACGGCCAGTCTTAAGCTCGGGCCCC
AAATAATGATTTTATTTTGACTGATAGTGACCTGTTCGTTGCAACAAATTGATGAGCAATGCTTTTTTAT
AATGCCAACTTTGTACAAAAAAGTTGGCACCATGTCAAGGGTTCCAAGTCCTCCACCTCCGGCAGAAATG
TCGAGTGGCCCCGTAGCTGAGAGTTGGTGCTACACACAGATCAAGGTAGTGAAATTCTCCTACATGTGGA
CCATCAATAACTTTAGCTTTTGCCGGGAGGCAATGGGTGAAGTCATTAAAAGTTCTACATTTTCATCAGG
AGCAAATGATAAACTGAAATGGTGTTTGCGAGTAAACCCCAAAGGGTTAGATGAAGAAAGCAAAGATTAC
CTGTCACTTTACCTGTTACTGGTCAGCTGTCCAAAGAGTGAAGTTCGGGCAAAATTCAAATTCTCCATCC
TGAATGCCAAGGGAGAAGAAACCAAAGCTATGGAGAGTCAACGGGCATATAGGTTTGTGCAAGGCAAAGA
CTGGGGATTCAAGAAATTCATCCGTAGAGATTTTCTTTTGGATGAGGCCAACGGGCTTCTCCCTGATGAC
AAGCTTACCCTCTTCTGCGAGGTGAGTGTTGTGCAAGATTCTGTCAACATTTCTGGCCAGAATACCATGA
ACATGGTAAAGGTTCCTGAGTGCCGGCTGGCAGATGAGTTAGGAGGACTGTGGGAGAATTCCCGGTTCAC
AGACTGCTGCTTGTGTGTTGCCGGCCAGGAATTCCAGGCTCACAAGGCTATCTTAGCAGCTCGTTCTCCG
GTTTTTAGTGCCATGTTTGAACATGAAATGGAGGAGAGCAAAAAGAATCGAGTTGAAATCAATGATGTGG
AGCCTGAAGTTTTTAAGGAAATGATGTGCTTCATTTACACGGGGAAGGCTCCAAACCTCGACAAAATGGC
TGATGATTTGCTGGCAGCTGCTGACAAGTATGCCCTGGAGCGCTTAAAGGTCATGTGTGAGGATGCCCTC
TGCAGTAACCTGTCCGTGGAGAACGCTGCAGAAATTCTCATCCTGGCCGACCTCCACAGTGCAGATCAGT
TGAAAACTCAGGCAGTGGATTTCATCAACTATCATGCTTCGGATGTCTTGGAGACCTCTGGGTGGAAGTC
AATGGTGGTGTCACATCCCCACTTGGTGGCTGAGGCATACCGCTCTCTGGCTTCAGCACAGTGCCCTTTT
CTGGGACCCCCACGCAAACGCCTGAAGCAATCCTAATTGCCAACTTTCTTGTACAAAGTTGGCATTATAA
GAAAGCATTGCTTATCAATTTGTTGCAACGAACAGGTCACTATCAGTCAAAATAAAATCATTATTTGCCA
TCCAGCTGATATCCCCTATAGTGAGTCGTATTACATGGTCATAGCTGTTTCCTGGCAGCTCTGGCCCGTG
TCTCAAAATCTCTGATGTTACATTGCACAAGATAAAAATATATCATCATGCCTCCTCTAGACCAGCCAGG
ACAGAAATGCCTCGACTTCGCTGCTACCCAAGGTTGCCGGGTGACGCACACCGTGGAAACGGATGAAGGC
ACGAACCCAGTGGACATAAGCCTGTTCGGTTCGTAAGCTGTAATGCAAGTAGCGTATGCGCTCACGCAAC
TGGTCCAGAACCTTGACCGAACGCAGCGGTGGTAACGGCGCAGTGGCGGTTTTCATGGCTTGTTATGACT
GTTTTTTTGGGGTACAGTCTATGCCTCGGGCATCCAAGCAGCAAGCGCGTTACGCCGTGGGTCGATGTTT
GATGTTATGGAGCAGCAACGATGTTACGCAGCAGGGCAGTCGCCCTAAAACAAAGTTAAACATTATGAGG
GAAGCGGTGATCGCCGAAGTATCGACTCAACTATCAGAGGTAGTTGGCGTCATCGAGCGCCATCTCGAAC
CGACGTTGCTGGCCGTACATTTGTACGGCTCCGCAGTGGATGGCGGCCTGAAGCCACACAGTGATATTGA
TTTGCTGGTTACGGTGACCGTAAGGCTTGATGAAACAACGCGGCGAGCTTTGATCAACGACCTTTTGGAA
ACTTCGGCTTCCCCTGGAGAGAGCGAGATTCTCCGCGCTGTAGAAGTCACCATTGTTGTGCACGACGACA
TCATTCCGTGGCGTTATCCAGCTAAGCGCGAACTGCAATTTGGAGAATGGCAGCGCAATGACATTCTTGC
AGGTATCTTCGAGCCAGCCACGATCGACATTGATCTGGCTATCTTGCTGACAAAAGCAAGAGAACATAGC
GTTGCCTTGGTAGGTCCAGCGGCGGAGGAACTCTTTGATCCGGTTCCTGAACAGGATCTATTTGAGGCGC
TAAATGAAACCTTAACGCTATGGAACTCGCCGCCCGACTGGGCTGGCGATGAGCGAAATGTAGTGCTTAC
GTTGTCCCGCATTTGGTACAGCGCAGTAACCGGCAAAATCGCGCCGAAGGATGTCGCTGCCGACTGGGCA
ATGGAGCGCCTGCCGGCCCAGTATCAGCCCGTCATACTTGAAGCTAGACAGGCTTATCTTGGACAAGAAG
AAGATCGCTTGGCCTCGCGCGCAGATCAGTTGGAAGAATTTGTCCACTACGTGAAAGGCGAGATCACCAA
GGTAGTCGGCAAATAACCCTCGAGCCACCCATGACCAAAATCCCTTAACGTGAGTTACGCGTCGTTCC
Features (pLannotate 1.2.2; 12 found; start..end, strand, type, name):
     41..629     +  rep_origin     ori: high-copy-number ColE1/pMB1/pBR322/pUC origin of replication
    812..904     +  CDS            lacI (fragment): lac repressor; lacI; The lac repressor binds to the lac operator to inhibit transcription in E. coli. This inhibition can be relieved by adding lactose or isopropyl-β-D-thiogalactopyranoside (IPTG).
    959..986     -  terminator     rrnB T2 terminator: transcription terminator T2 from the E. coli rrnB gene
   1118..1161    +  terminator     rrnB T1 terminator: Escherichia coli rrnB; transcription terminator T1 from the E. coli rrnB gene
   1208..1244    -  CDS            lacZα (fragment): LacZα fragment of β-galactosidase; lacZ fragment
   1261..1356    +  protein_bind   attL3: mutant version of attL; recombination site for the Gateway® LR reaction LR Clonase™
   1362..2483    +  CDS            SPOP: SPOP_HUMAN - Experimental evidence at protein level: Swiss-Prot protein existence level 1. Component of a cullin-RING-based BCR (BTB-CUL3-RBX1) E3 ubiquitin-protein ligase complex that mediates the ubiquitination of target proteins, leading most often to their proteasomal degradation. In complex with CUL3, involved in ubiquitination and proteasomal degradation of BRMS1, DAXX, PDX1/IPF1, GLI2 and GLI3. In complex with CUL3, involved in ubiquitination of MACROH2A1 and BMI1; this does not lead to their proteasomal degradation. Inhibits transcriptional activation of PDX1/IPF1 targets, such as insu
   2491..2586    -  protein_bind   attL3: mutant version of attL; recombination site for the Gateway® LR reaction LR Clonase™
   2605..2623    -  promoter       T7 promoter: promoter for bacteriophage T7 RNA polymerase
   2813..2836    +  promoter       Pc promoter (fragment): intI1 (promoter lies within the coding sequence); class 1 integron promoter
   3012..3068    +  CDS            GmR (fragment): gentamycin acetyltransferase; aacC1; confers resistance to gentamycin
   3075..3866    +  CDS            SmR: aminoglycoside adenylyltransferase (Murphy, 1985); aadA; confers resistance to spectinomycin and streptomycin
