[The description below was written by a language model from this plasmid's Addgene catalogue record and pLannotate feature annotations shown in this document.]
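Description:
pDONR223_SPOP_p.E47A is a Gateway entry clone built on the Invitrogen pDONR223 backbone, carrying the human SPOP open reading frame (reference transcript NM_003563.3) with an E47A point substitution. It is a small bacterial plasmid of about 3.9 kb that replicates in E. coli from a high-copy ColE1/pUC-type origin. Selection is with spectinomycin through the aadA aminoglycoside adenylyltransferase gene (SmR). A class 1 integron Pc promoter fragment and a short remnant of a gentamicin resistance gene lie upstream of this marker. Small lacI and lacZα fragments are also annotated, and these appear to be backbone remnants rather than functional genes.

The SPOP coding sequence sits between two attL recombination sites in opposite orientations. The annotation software labels both as attL3-like, but they serve as the flanking sites for the Gateway LR reaction. LR Clonase can therefore move the ORF directionally into any compatible destination vector. The record lists no promoter for the insert, so the plasmid is a shuttle for the ORF rather than an expression construct. rrnB T1 and T2 terminators upstream of the cassette insulate it from read-through transcription, and a T7 promoter lies just outside the downstream att site, pointing back toward the insert. The clone is in the "closed" configuration, with a stop codon immediately after the ORF, so destination vectors will yield native C-termini rather than C-terminal fusions.

SPOP encodes the substrate adaptor of a CUL3-based E3 ubiquitin ligase. This variant belongs to the Target Accelerator Plasmid Collection, assembled for systematic functional testing of rare cancer-associated alleles.
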