Addgene plasmid #81645: pDONR223_SPOP_p.E47A
Purpose: Gateway Donor vector containing SPOP, part of the Target Accelerator Plasmid Collection.
Depositing lab: Jesse Boehm & William Hahn & David Root. Depositing organization: Broad Institute. Publication: Systematic Functional Interrogation of Rare Cancer Variants Identifies Oncogenic Alleles. Kim E, Ilic N, Shrestha Y, Zou L, Kamburov A, Zhu C, Yang X, Lubonja R, Tran N, Nguyen C, Lawrence MS, Piccioni F, Bagul M, Doench JG, Chouinard CR, Wu X, Hogstrom L, Natoli T, Tamayo P, Horn H, Corsello SM, Lage K, Root DE, Subramanian A, Golub TR, Getz G, Boehm JS, Hahn WC. Cancer Discov. 2016 Jul;6(7):714-26. doi: 10.1158/2159-8290.CD-16-0160. Epub 2016 May 4. PubMed 27147599.
Backbone
  Vector backbone: pDONR223
  Backbone manufacturer: Invitrogen
  Backbone size w/o insert (bp): 2790
  Vector type: Gateway Entry vector
Growth in bacteria
  Bacterial resistance: Spectinomycin, 50 μg/mL
  Growth temperature: 37°C
  Growth strain: DH5alpha
  Copy number: High Copy
Gene/Insert
  Gene/Insert name: SPOP (alt name: NM_003563.3)
  Species: H. sapiens (human)
  Mutation: E47A
  Entrez Gene: SPOP (a.k.a. BTBD32, NEDMACE, NEDMIDF, NSDVS1, NSDVS2, TEF2)
  Promoter: None
  Cloning method: Gateway Cloning
  Sequencing primers: 5′ M13pUC-fwd; 3′ M13-Rev
Terms and licenses: Academic/Nonprofit Terms; Industry Terms: Not Available to Industry
Depositor comments: Closed state: stop codon immediately follows insert
How to cite: pDONR223_SPOP_p.E47A was a gift from Jesse Boehm & William Hahn & David Root (Addgene plasmid # 81645 ; http://n2t.net/addgene:81645 ; RRID:Addgene_81645)
