>Addgene plasmid #81645 | pDONR223_SPOP_p.E47A | depositor partial sequence | sequence record 154964 | Insert sequence
ATGTCAAGGGTTCCAAGTCCTCCACCTCCGGCAGAAATGTCGAGTGGCCCCGTAGCTGAGAGTTGGTGCT
ACACACAGATCAAGGTAGTGAAATTCTCCTACATGTGGACCATCAATAACTTTAGCTTTTGCCGGGAGGC
AATGGGTGAAGTCATTAAAAGTTCTACATTTTCATCAGGAGCAAATGATAAACTGAAATGGTGTTTGCGA
GTAAACCCCAAAGGGTTAGATGAAGAAAGCAAAGATTACCTGTCACTTTACCTGTTACTGGTCAGCTGTC
CAAAGAGTGAAGTTCGGGCAAAATTCAAATTCTCCATCCTGAATGCCAAGGGAGAAGAAACCAAAGCTAT
GGAGAGTCAACGGGCATATAGGTTTGTGCAAGGCAAAGACTGGGGATTCAAGAAATTCATCCGTAGAGAT
TTTCTTTTGGATGAGGCCAACGGGCTTCTCCCTGATGACAAGCTTACCCTCTTCTGCGAGGTGAGTGTTG
TGCAAGATTCTGTCAACATTTCTGGCCAGAATACCATGAACATGGTAAAGGTTCCTGAGTGCCGGCTGGC
AGATGAGTTAGGAGGACTGTGGGAGAATTCCCGGTTCACAGACTGCTGCTTGTGTGTTGCCGGCCAGGAA
TTCCAGGCTCACAAGGCTATCTTAGCAGCTCGTTCTCCGGTTTTTAGTGCCATGTTTGAACATGAAATGG
AGGAGAGCAAAAAGAATCGAGTTGAAATCAATGATGTGGAGCCTGAAGTTTTTAAGGAAATGATGTGCTT
CATTTACACGGGGAAGGCTCCAAACCTCGACAAAATGGCTGATGATTTGCTGGCAGCTGCTGACAAGTAT
GCCCTGGAGCGCTTAAAGGTCATGTGTGAGGATGCCCTCTGCAGTAACCTGTCCGTGGAGAACGCTGCAG
AAATTCTCATCCTGGCCGACCTCCACAGTGCAGATCAGTTGAAAACTCAGGCAGTGGATTTCATCAACTA
TCATGCTTCGGATGTCTTGGAGACCTCTGGGTGGAAGTCAATGGTGGTGTCACATCCCCACTTGGTGGCT
GAGGCATACCGCTCTCTGGCTTCAGCACAGTGCCCTTTTCTGGGACCCCCACGCAAACGCCTGAAGCAAT
CC
